Addgene plasmid #134868: pLVX-EF1a-LAMP-1-mGFP-IRES-Puromycin
Purpose: Expresses EGFP-tagged lysosomal marker
Depositing lab: David Andrews. Depositing organization: Sunnybrook Research Institute. Publication: A reference library for assigning protein subcellular localizations by image-based machine learning. Schormann W, Hariharan S, Andrews DW. J Cell Biol. 2020 Mar 2;219(3). pii: 133635. doi: 10.1083/jcb.201904090. PubMed 31968357.
Backbone
  Vector backbone: pLVX-EF1a-IRES-Puromycin
  Backbone size w/o insert (bp): 8825
  Total vector size (bp): 10862
  Vector type: Mammalian Expression, Lentiviral
  Selectable markers: Puromycin
Growth in bacteria
  Bacterial resistance: Ampicillin, 100 μg/mL
  Growth temperature: 37°C
  Growth strain: NEB Stable
  Copy number: High Copy
Gene/Insert
  Gene/Insert name: Lysosomal-associated membrane protein 1 (alt name: LAMP-1)
  Species: H. sapiens (human)
  Insert size (bp): 1251
  Entrez Gene: LAMP1 (a.k.a. CD107a, LAMPA, LGP120)
  Promoter: EF1a
  Tag / fusion protein: GFP (C terminal on insert)
  Cloning method: Unknown
  Sequencing primers: 5′ ATGCGATGGAGTTTCCCCAC
Resource information
  A portion of this plasmid was derived from a plasmid made by: LAMP-1-GFP subcloned from Addgene #34831
Terms and licenses: Academic/Nonprofit Terms; Industry Terms: Not Available to Industry
How to cite: pLVX-EF1a-LAMP-1-mGFP-IRES-Puromycin was a gift from David Andrews (Addgene plasmid # 134868 ; http://n2t.net/addgene:134868 ; RRID:Addgene_134868)
