[The description below was written by a language model from this plasmid's Addgene catalogue record and pLannotate feature annotations shown in this document.]
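Description:
pLVX-EF1a-LAMP-1-mGFP-IRES-Puromycin is an HIV-1-based lentiviral transfer plasmid for mammalian expression, built on the pLVX-EF1a-IRES-Puromycin backbone and used to express a GFP-tagged lysosomal marker. In bacteria it is maintained through a high-copy ColE1/pUC-type origin and selected with ampicillin via the β-lactamase gene. The catalogue lists a total size of 10,862 bp, while the annotated full-sequence record is 10,835 nt, a small discrepancy that the record does not explain.

The viral portion carries two HIV-1 LTR regions (both labelled by the annotation software as truncated 5' LTRs, each preceded by a nef-derived fragment), the Ψ packaging signal with an adjoining gag fragment, the Rev response element for Rev-dependent nuclear export of the genomic RNA, and the cPPT/CTS, which aids nuclear import of the reverse-transcribed genome. Between these elements sits a single bicistronic cassette. The human EF-1α promoter with its intron A drives the full human LAMP1 coding sequence (1,251 bp) fused at its C terminus to GFP. The plasmid name calls the tag mGFP, whereas the feature table annotates it as EGFP. An EMCV IRES then allows translation of puromycin N-acetyltransferase from the same transcript, so puromycin selection enriches for cells expressing the fusion. A WPRE downstream enhances transcript stability and expression.

The LAMP-1-GFP segment was subcloned from an earlier plasmid. The construct allows transfection or lentiviral transduction to make stable cell lines with fluorescently labelled lysosomes. It was deposited with a study that built a reference library of localization markers for image-based machine-learning classification of protein subcellular localization.
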