Features (pLannotate 1.2.2; 26 found; start..end, strand, type, name):
     90..301     +  promoter       EF-1α core promoter: core promoter for human elongation factor EF-1α
    302..415     +  intron         EF-1α intron A (fragment): intron upstream of the start codon of human EF-1α
   1041..1244    +  intron         EF-1α intron A: truncated intron upstream of the start codon of human EF-1α
   1281..2531    +  CDS            LAMP1: LAMP1_HUMAN - Experimental evidence at protein level: Swiss-Prot protein existence level 1. (Microbial infection) Acts as a receptor for Lassa virus protein. From Homo sapiens (Human).
   2571..3287    +  CDS            EGFP: EGFP is a basic (constitutively fluorescent) green fluorescent protein published in 1996, derived from Aequorea victoria. It is reported to be a rapidly-maturing weak dimer with moderate acid sensitivity.
   3291..3310    -  misc_feature   MCS (fragment): pBluescript multiple cloning site
   3430..3892    +  misc_feature   IRES: internal ribosome entry site (IRES) of the encephalomyocarditis virus (EMCV)
   3925..4522    +  CDS            PuroR (fragment): puromycin N-acetyltransferase; pac from Streptomyces alboniger; confers resistance to puromycin
   4538..5126    +  misc_feature   WPRE: woodchuck hepatitis virus posttranscriptional regulatory element
   5143..5661    +  CDS            nef (fragment): NEF_HV1BR - Experimental evidence at protein level: Swiss-Prot protein existence level 1. Extracellular Nef protein targets CD4(+) T-lymphocytes for apoptosis by interacting with CXCR4 surface receptors (PubMed:14990729). From Human immunodeficiency virus type 1 group M subtype B (isolate BRU/LAI) (HIV-1).
   5709..5966    +  LTR            5' LTR (truncated): truncated 5' long terminal repeat (LTR) from HIV-1
   6116..6138    -  protein_bind   lac operator (fragment): The lac repressor binds to the lac operator to inhibit transcription in E. coli. This inhibition can be relieved by adding lactose or isopropyl-β-D-thiogalactopyranoside (IPTG). lac repressor encoded by lacI
   6142..6172    -  promoter       lac promoter: promoter for the E. coli lac operon
   6187..6208    -  protein_bind   CAP binding site: CAP binding activates transcription in the presence of cAMP. E. coli catabolite activator protein
   6221..6313    -  CDS            lacI (fragment): lac repressor; lacI; The lac repressor binds to the lac operator to inhibit transcription in E. coli. This inhibition can be relieved by adding lactose or isopropyl-β-D-thiogalactopyranoside (IPTG).
   6496..7084    -  rep_origin     ori: high-copy-number ColE1/pMB1/pBR322/pUC origin of replication
   7255..8115    -  CDS            AmpR: β-lactamase; bla; confers resistance to ampicillin, carbenicillin, and related antibiotics
   8116..8220    -  promoter       AmpR promoter: bla
   8268..8402    +  polyA_signal   SV40 poly(A) signal: SV40 polyadenylation signal
   8569..8898    +  CDS            nef (fragment): NEF_HV1BR - Experimental evidence at protein level: Swiss-Prot protein existence level 1. Extracellular Nef protein targets CD4(+) T-lymphocytes for apoptosis by interacting with CXCR4 surface receptors (PubMed:14990729). From Human immunodeficiency virus type 1 group M subtype B (isolate BRU/LAI) (HIV-1).
   8946..9203    +  LTR            5' LTR (truncated): truncated 5' long terminal repeat (LTR) from HIV-1
   9250..9375    +  misc_feature   HIV-1 Ψ: packaging signal of human immunodeficiency virus type 1
   9359..9697    +  CDS            HIV-1 gag (fragment): gag protein from human immunodeficiency virus 1; gag
   9872..10105   +  misc_feature   RRE: The Rev response element (RRE) of HIV-1 allows for Rev-dependent mRNA export from the nucleus to the cytoplasm.
  10482..10582   +  CDS            Rev (fragment): human immunodeficiency virus 1 (HIV-1) Rev protein; rev; enhances nuclear export of unspliced and incompletely spliced viral mRNAs
  10597..10712   +  misc_feature   cPPT/CTS: central polypurine tract and central termination sequence of HIV-1 (lacking the first T)
>Addgene plasmid #134868 | pLVX-EF1a-LAMP-1-mGFP-IRES-Puromycin | addgene full sequence | sequence record 273587 | Addgene NGS Result
AGATCGCTGCGTTCCCGCCCCCTCACCCGCCCGCTCTCGTCATCACTGAGGTGGAGAAGAGCATGCGTGA
GGCTCCGGTGCCCGTCAGTGGGCAGAGCGCACATCGCCCACAGTCCCCGAGAAGTTGGGGGGAGGGGTCG
GCAATTGAACCGGTGCCTAGAGAAGGTGGCGCGGGGTAAACTGGGAAAGTGATGTCGTGTACTGGCTCCG
CCTTTTTCCCGAGGGTGGGGGAGAACCGTATATAAGTGCAGTAGTCGCCGTGAACGTTCTTTTTCGCAAC
GGGTTTGCCGCCAGAACACAGGTAAGTGCCGTGTGTGGTTCCCGCGGGCCTGGCCTCTTTACGGGTTATG
GCCCTTGCGTGCCTTGAATTACTTCCACGCCCCTGGCTGCAGTACGTGATTCTTGATCCCGAGCTTCGGG
TTGGAAGTGGGTGGGAGAGTTCGAGGCCTTGCGCTTAAGGAGCCCCTTCGCCTCGTGCTTGAGTTGAGGC
CTGGCTTGGGCGCTGGGGCCGCCGCGTGCGAATCTGGTGGCACCTTCGCGCCTGTCTCGCTGCTTTCGAT
AAGTCTCTAGCCATTTAAAATTTTTGATGACCTGCTGCGACGCTTTTTTTCTGGCAAGATAGTCTTGTAA
ATGCGGGCCAAGATCTGCACACTGGTATTTCGGTTTTTGGGGCCGCGGGCGGCGACGGGGCCCGTGCGTC
CCAGCGCACATGTTCGGCGAGGCGGGGCCTGCGAGCGCGGCCACCGAGAATCGGACGGGGGTAGTCTCAA
GCTGGCCGGCCTGCTCTGGTGCCTGGCCTCGCGCCGCCGTGTATCGCCCCGCCCTGGGCGGCAAGGCTGG
CCCGGTCGGCACCAGTTGCGTGAGCGGAAAGATGGCCGCTTCCCGGCCCTGCTGCAGGGAGCTCAAAATG
GAGGACGCGGCGCTCGGGAGAGCGGGCGGGTGAGTCACCCACACAAAGGAAAAGGGCCTTTCCGTCCTCA
GCCGTCGCTTCATGTGACTCCACGGAGTACCGGGCGCCGTCCAGGCACCTCGATTAGTTCTCGAGCTTTT
GGAGTACGTCGTCTTTAGGTTGGGGGGAGGGGTTTTATGCGATGGAGTTTCCCCACACTGAGTGGGTGGA
GACTGAAGTTAGGCCAGCTTGGCACTTGATGTAATTCTCCTTGGAATTTGCCCTTTTTGAGTTTGGATCT
TGGTTCATTCTCAAGCCTCAGACAGTGGTTCAAAGTTTTTTTCTTCCATTTCAGGTGTCGTGAGGATCTA
TTTCCGGTGAATTCAGGGACATGGCGGCCCCCGGCAGCGCCCGGCGACCCCTGCTGCTGCTACTGCTGTT
GCTGCTGCTCGGCCTCATGCATTGTGCGTCAGCAGCAATGTTTATGGTGAAAAATGGCAACGGGACCGCG
TGCATAATGGCCAACTTCTCTGCTGCCTTCTCAGTGAACTACGACACCAAGAGTGGCCCTAAGAACATGA
CCTTTGACCTGCCATCAGATGCCACAGTGGTGCTCAACCGCAGCTCCTGTGGAAAAGAGAACACTTCTGA
CCCCAGTCTCGTGATTGCTTTTGGAAGAGGACATACACTCACTCTCAATTTCACGAGAAATGCAACACGT
TACAGCGTCCAGCTCATGAGTTTTGTTTATAACTTGTCAGACACACACCTTTTCCCCAATGCGAGCTCCA
AAGAAATCAAGACTGTGGAATCTATAACTGACATCAGGGCAGATATAGATAAAAAATACAGATGTGTTAG
TGGCACCCAGGTCCACATGAACAACGTGACCGTAACGCTCCATGATGCCACCATCCAGGCGTACCTTTCC
AACAGCAGCTTCAGCAGGGGAGAGACACGCTGTGAACAAGACAGGCCTTCCCCAACCACAGCGCCCCCTG
CGCCACCCAGCCCCTCGCCCTCACCCGTGCCCAAGAGCCCCTCTGTGGACAAGTACAACGTGAGCGGCAC
CAACGGGACCTGCCTGCTGGCCAGCATGGGGCTGCAGCTGAACCTCACCTATGAGAGGAAGGACAACACG
ACGGTGACAAGGCTTCTCAACATCAACCCCAACAAGACCTCGGCCAGCGGGAGCTGCGGCGCCCACCTGG
TGACTCTGGAGCTGCACAGCGAGGGCACCACCGTCCTGCTCTTCCAGTTCGGGATGAATGCAAGTTCTAG
CCGGTTTTTCCTACAAGGAATCCAGTTGAATACAATTCTTCCTGACGCCAGAGACCCCGCCTTTAAAGCT
GCCAACGGCTCCCTGCGAGCGCTGCAGGCCACAGTCGGCAATTCCTACAAGTGCAACGCGGAGGAGCACG
TCCGTGTCACGAAGGCGTTTTCAGTCAATATATTCAAAGTGTGGGTCCAGGCTTTCAAGGTGGAAGGTGG
CCAGTTTGGCTCTGTGGAGGAGTGTCTGCTGGACGAGAACAGCATGCTGATCCCCATCGCTGTGGGTGGT
GCCCTGGCGGGGCTGGTCCTCATCGTCCTCATCGCCTACCTCGTCGGCAGGAAGAGGAGTCACGCAGGCT
ACCAGACTATCGGCTCCACCGGCTCCACAGGCTCCACCGGCGCGGTCGACATGGTGAGCAAGGGCGAGGA
GCTGTTCACCGGGGTGGTGCCCATCCTGGTCGAGCTGGACGGCGACGTAAACGGCCACAAGTTCAGCGTG
TCCGGCGAGGGCGAGGGCGATGCCACCTACGGCAAGCTGACCCTGAAGTTCATCTGCACCACCGGCAAGC
TGCCCGTGCCCTGGCCCACCCTCGTGACCACCCTGACCTACGGCGTGCAGTGCTTCAGCCGCTACCCCGA
CCACATGAAGCAGCACGACTTCTTCAAGTCCGCCATGCCCGAAGGCTACGTCCAGGAGCGCACCATCTTC
TTCAAGGACGACGGCAACTACAAGACCCGCGCCGAGGTGAAGTTCGAGGGCGACACCCTGGTGAACCGCA
TCGAGCTGAAGGGCATCGACTTCAAGGAGGACGGCAACATCCTGGGGCACAAGCTGGAGTACAACTACAA
CAGCCACAACGTCTATATCATGGCCGACAAGCAGAAGAACGGCATCAAGGTGAACTTCAAGATCCGCCAC
AACATCGAGGACGGCAGCGTGCAGCTCGCCGACCACTACCAGCAGAACACCCCCATCGGCGACGGCCCCG
TGCTGCTGCCCGACAACCACTACCTGAGCACCCAGTCCGCCCTGAGCAAAGACCCCAACGAGAAGCGCGA
TCACATGGTCCTGCTGGAGTTCGTGACCGCCGCCGGGATCACTCTCGGCATGGACGAGCTGTACAAGTGA
ACTAGTTCTAGAGCGGCCGCGGATCCCGCCCCTCTCCCTCCCCCCCCCCTAACGTTACTGGCCGAAGCCG
CTTGGAATAAGGCCGGTGTGCGTTTGTCTATATGTTATTTTCCACCATATTGCCGTCTTTTGGCAATGTG
AGGGCCCGGAAACCTGGCCCTGTCTTCTTGACGAGCATTCCTAGGGGTCTTTCCCCTCTCGCCAAAGGAA
TGCAAGGTCTGTTGAATGTCGTGAAGGAAGCAGTTCCTCTGGAAGCTTCTTGAAGACAAACAACGTCTGT
AGCGACCCTTTGCAGGCAGCGGAACCCCCCACCTGGCGACAGGTGCCTCTGCGGCCAAAAGCCACGTGTA
TAAGATACACCTGCAAAGGCGGCACAACCCCAGTGCCACGTTGTGAGTTGGATAGTTGTGGAAAGAGTCA
AATGGCTCTCCTCAAGCGTATTCAACAAGGGGCTGAAGGATGCCCAGAAGGTACCCCATTGTATGGGATC
TGATCTGGGGCCTCGGTGCACATGCTTTACATGTGTTTAGTCGAGGTTAAAAAAACGTCTAGGCCCCCCG
AACCACGGGGACGTGGTTTTCCTTTGAAAAACACGATGATAAGCTTGCCACAACCCACAAGGAGACGACC
TTCCATGACCGAGTACAAGCCCACGGTGCGCCTCGCCACCCGCGACGACGTCCCCCGGGCCGTACGCACC
CTCGCCGCCGCGTTCGCCGACTACCCCGCCACGCGCCACACCGTCGACCCGGACCGCCACATCGAGCGGG
TCACCGAGCTGCAAGAACTCTTCCTCACGCGCGTCGGGCTCGACATCGGCAAGGTGTGGGTCGCGGACGA
CGGCGCCGCGGTGGCGGTCTGGACCACGCCGGAGAGCGTCGAAGCGGGGGCGGTGTTCGCCGAGATCGGC
CCGCGCATGGCCGAGTTGAGCGGTTCCCGGCTGGCCGCGCAGCAACAGATGGAAGGCCTCCTGGCGCCGC
ACCGGCCCAAGGAGCCCGCGTGGTTCCTGGCCACCGTCGGCGTCTCGCCCGACCACCAGGGCAAGGGTCT
GGGCAGCGCCGTCGTGCTCCCCGGAGTGGAGGCGGCCGAGCGCGCCGGGGTGCCCGCCTTCCTGGAGACC
TCCGCGCCCCGCAACCTCCCCTTCTACGAGCGGCTCGGCTTCACCGTCACCGCCGACGTCGAGGTGCCCG
AAGGACCGCGCACCTGGTGCATGACCCGCAAGCCCGGTGCCTAGACGCGTCTGGAACAATCAACCTCTGG
ATTACAAAATTTGTGAAAGATTGACTGGTATTCTTAACTATGTTGCTCCTTTTACGCTATGTGGATACGC
TGCTTTAATGCCTTTGTATCATGCTATTGCTTCCCGTATGGCTTTCATTTTCTCCTCCTTGTATAAATCC
TGGTTGCTGTCTCTTTATGAGGAGTTGTGGCCCGTTGTCAGGCAACGTGGCGTGGTGTGCACTGTGTTTG
CTGACGCAACCCCCACTGGTTGGGGCATTGCCACCACCTGTCAGCTCCTTTCCGGGACTTTCGCTTTCCC
CCTCCCTATTGCCACGGCGGAACTCATCGCCGCCTGCCTTGCCCGCTGCTGGACAGGGGCTCGGCTGTTG
GGCACTGACAATTCCGTGGTGTTGTCGGGGAAGCTGACGTCCTTTCCATGGCTGCTCGCCTGTGTTGCCA
CCTGGATTCTGCGCGGGACGTCCTTCTGCTACGTCCCTTCGGCCCTCAATCCAGCGGACCTTCCTTCCCG
CGGCCTGCTGCCGGCTCTGCGGCCTCTTCCGCGTCTTCGCCTTCGCCCTCAGACGAGTCGGATCTCCCTT
TGGGCCGCCTCCCCGCCTGGAATTAATTCTGCAGTCGAGACCTAGAAAAACATGGAGCAATCACAAGTAG
CAATACAGCAGCTACCAATGCTGATTGTGCCTGGCTAGAAGCACAAGAGGAGGAGGAGGTGGGTTTTCCA
GTCACACCTCAGGTACCTTTAAGACCAATGACTTACAAGGCAGCTGTAGATCTTAGCCACTTTTTAAAAG
AAAAGAGGGGACTGGAAGGGCTAATTCACTCCCAACGAAGACAAGATATCCTTGATCTGTGGATCTACCA
CACACAAGGCTACTTCCCTGATTAGCAGAACTACACACCAGGGCCAGGGGTCAGATATCCACTGACCTTT
GGATGGTGCTACAAGCTAGTACCAGTTGAGCCAGATAAGGTAGAAGAGGCCAATAAAGGAGAGAACACCA
GCTTGTTACACCCTGTGAGCCTGCATGGGATGGATGACCCGGAGAGAGAAGTGTTAGAGTGGAGGTTTGA
CAGCCGCCTAGCATTTCATCACGTGGCCCGAGAGCTGCATCCGGAGTACTTCAAGAACTGCTGATATCGA
GCTTGCTACAAGGGACTTTCCGCTGGGGACTTTCCAGGGAGGCGTGGCCTGGGCGGGACTGGGGAGTGGC
GAGCCCTCAGATCCTGCATATAAGCAGCTGCTTTTTGCCTGTACTGGGTCTCTCTGGTTAGACCAGATCT
GAGCCTGGGAGCTCTCTGGCTAACTAGGGAACCCACTGCTTAAGCCTCAATAAAGCTTGCCTTGAGTGCT
TCAAGTAGTGTGTGCCCGTCTGTTGTGTGACTCTGGTAACTAGAGATCCCTCAGACCCTTTTAGTCAGTG
TGGAAAATCTCTAGCAGTAGTAGTTCATGTCATCTTATTATTCAGTATTTATAACTTGCAAAGAAATGAA
TATCAGAGAGTGAGAGGCCTTGACATTGCTAGCGTTTACCGTCGACCTCTAGCTAGAGCTTGGCGTAATC
ATGGTCATAGCTGTTTCCTGTGTGAAATTGTTATCCGCTCACAATTCCACACAACATACGAGCCGGAAGC
ATAAAGTGTAAAGCCTGGGGTGCCTAATGAGTGAGCTAACTCACATTAATTGCGTTGCGCTCACTGCCCG
CTTTCCAGTCGGGAAACCTGTCGTGCCAGCTGCATTAATGAATCGGCCAACGCGCGGGGAGAGGCGGTTT
GCGTATTGGGCGCTCTTCCGCTTCCTCGCTCACTGACTCGCTGCGCTCGGTCGTTCGGCTGCGGCGAGCG
GTATCAGCTCACTCAAAGGCGGTAATACGGTTATCCACAGAATCAGGGGATAACGCAGGAAAGAACATGT
GAGCAAAAGGCCAGCAAAAGGCCAGGAACCGTAAAAAGGCCGCGTTGCTGGCGTTTTTCCATAGGCTCCG
CCCCCCTGACGAGCATCACAAAAATCGACGCTCAAGTCAGAGGTGGCGAAACCCGACAGGACTATAAAGA
TACCAGGCGTTTCCCCCTGGAAGCTCCCTCGTGCGCTCTCCTGTTCCGACCCTGCCGCTTACCGGATACC
TGTCCGCCTTTCTCCCTTCGGGAAGCGTGGCGCTTTCTCATAGCTCACGCTGTAGGTATCTCAGTTCGGT
GTAGGTCGTTCGCTCCAAGCTGGGCTGTGTGCACGAACCCCCCGTTCAGCCCGACCGCTGCGCCTTATCC
GGTAACTATCGTCTTGAGTCCAACCCGGTAAGACACGACTTATCGCCACTGGCAGCAGCCACTGGTAACA
GGATTAGCAGAGCGAGGTATGTAGGCGGTGCTACAGAGTTCTTGAAGTGGTGGCCTAACTACGGCTACAC
TAGAAGAACAGTATTTGGTATCTGCGCTCTGCTGAAGCCAGTTACCTTCGGAAAAAGAGTTGGTAGCTCT
TGATCCGGCAAACAAACCACCGCTGGTAGCGGTGGTTTTTTTGTTTGCAAGCAGCAGATTACGCGCAGAA
AAAAAGGATCTCAAGAAGATCCTTTGATCTTTTCTACGGGGTCTGACGCTCAGTGGAACGAAAACTCACG
TTAAGGGATTTTGGTCATGAGATTATCAAAAAGGATCTTCACCTAGATCCTTTTAAATTAAAAATGAAGT
TTTAAATCAATCTAAAGTATATATGAGTAAACTTGGTCTGACAGTTACCAATGCTTAATCAGTGAGGCAC
CTATCTCAGCGATCTGTCTATTTCGTTCATCCATAGTTGCCTGACTCCCCGTCGTGTAGATAACTACGAT
ACGGGAGGGCTTACCATCTGGCCCCAGTGCTGCAATGATACCGCGAGACCCACGCTCACCGGCTCCAGAT
TTATCAGCAATAAACCAGCCAGCCGGAAGGGCCGAGCGCAGAAGTGGTCCTGCAACTTTATCCGCCTCCA
TCCAGTCTATTAATTGTTGCCGGGAAGCTAGAGTAAGTAGTTCGCCAGTTAATAGTTTGCGCAACGTTGT
TGCCATTGCTACAGGCATCGTGGTGTCACGCTCGTCGTTTGGTATGGCTTCATTCAGCTCCGGTTCCCAA
CGATCAAGGCGAGTTACATGATCCCCCATGTTGTGCAAAAAAGCGGTTAGCTCCTTCGGTCCTCCGATCG
TTGTCAGAAGTAAGTTGGCCGCAGTGTTATCACTCATGGTTATGGCAGCACTGCATAATTCTCTTACTGT
CATGCCATCCGTAAGATGCTTTTCTGTGACTGGTGAGTACTCAACCAAGTCATTCTGAGAATAGTGTATG
CGGCGACCGAGTTGCTCTTGCCCGGCGTCAATACGGGATAATACCGCGCCACATAGCAGAACTTTAAAAG
TGCTCATCATTGGAAAACGTTCTTCGGGGCGAAAACTCTCAAGGATCTTACCGCTGTTGAGATCCAGTTC
GATGTAACCCACTCGTGCACCCAACTGATCTTCAGCATCTTTTACTTTCACCAGCGTTTCTGGGTGAGCA
AAAACAGGAAGGCAAAATGCCGCAAAAAAGGGAATAAGGGCGACACGGAAATGTTGAATACTCATACTCT
TCCTTTTTCAATATTATTGAAGCATTTATCAGGGTTATTGTCTCATGAGCGGATACATATTTGAATGTAT
TTAGAAAAATAAACAAATAGGGGTTCCGCGCACATTTCCCCGAAAAGTGCCACCTGACGTCGACGGATCG
GGAGATCAACTTGTTTATTGCAGCTTATAATGGTTACAAATAAAGCAATAGCATCACAAATTTCACAAAT
AAAGCATTTTTTTCACTGCATTCTAGTTGTGGTTTGTCCAAACTCATCAATGTATCTTATCATGTCTGGA
TCAACTGGATAACTCAAGCTAACCAAAATCATCCCAAACTTCCCACCCCATACCCTATTACCACTGCCAA
TTACCTGTGGTTTCATTTACTCTAAACCTGTGATTCCTCTGAATTATTTTCATTTTAAAGAAATTGTATT
TGTTAAATATGTACTACAAACTTAGTAGTTGGAAGGGCTAATTCACTCCCAAAGAAGACAAGATATCCTT
GATCTGTGGATCTACCACACACAAGGCTACTTCCCTGATTAGCAGAACTACACACCAGGGCCAGGGGTCA
GATATCCACTGACCTTTGGATGGTGCTACAAGCTAGTACCAGTTGAGCCAGATAAGGTAGAAGAGGCCAA
TAAAGGAGAGAACACCAGCTTGTTACACCCTGTGAGCCTGCATGGGATGGATGACCCGGAGAGAGAAGTG
TTAGAGTGGAGGTTTGACAGCCGCCTAGCATTTCATCACGTGGCCCGAGAGCTGCATCCGGAGTACTTCA
AGAACTGCTGATATCGAGCTTGCTACAAGGGACTTTCCGCTGGGGACTTTCCAGGGAGGCGTGGCCTGGG
CGGGACTGGGGAGTGGCGAGCCCTCAGATCCTGCATATAAGCAGCTGCTTTTTGCCTGTACTGGGTCTCT
CTGGTTAGACCAGATCTGAGCCTGGGAGCTCTCTGGCTAACTAGGGAACCCACTGCTTAAGCCTCAATAA
AGCTTGCCTTGAGTGCTTCAAGTAGTGTGTGCCCGTCTGTTGTGTGACTCTGGTAACTAGAGATCCCTCA
GACCCTTTTAGTCAGTGTGGAAAATCTCTAGCAGTGGCGCCCGAACAGGGACTTGAAAGCGAAAGGGAAA
CCAGAGGAGCTCTCTCGACGCAGGACTCGGCTTGCTGAAGCGCGCACGGCAAGAGGCGAGGGGCGGCGAC
TGGTGAGTACGCCAAAAATTTTGACTAGCGGAGGCTAGAAGGAGAGAGATGGGTGCGAGAGCGTCAGTAT
TAAGCGGGGGAGAATTAGATCGCGATGGGAAAAAATTCGGTTAAGGCCAGGGGGAAAGAAAAAATATAAA
TTAAAACATATAGTATGGGCAAGCAGGGAGCTAGAACGATTCGCAGTTAATCCTGGCCTGTTAGAAACAT
CAGAAGGCTGTAGACAAATACTGGGACAGCTACAACCATCCCTTCAGACAGGATCAGAAGAACTTAGATC
ATTATATAATACAGTAGCAACCCTCTATTGTGTGCATCAAAGGATAGAGATAAAAGACACCAAGGAAGCT
TTAGACAAGATAGAGGAAGAGCAAAACAAAAGTAAGACCACCGCACAGCAAGCGGCCGGCCGCTGATCTT
CAGACCTGGAGGAGGAGATATGAGGGACAATTGGAGAAGTGAATTATATAAATATAAAGTAGTAAAAATT
GAACCATTAGGAGTAGCACCCACCAAGGCAAAGAGAAGAGTGGTGCAGAGAGAAAAAAGAGCAGTGGGAA
TAGGAGCTTTGTTCCTTGGGTTCTTGGGAGCAGCAGGAAGCACTATGGGCGCAGCGTCAATGACGCTGAC
GGTACAGGCCAGACAATTATTGTCTGGTATAGTGCAGCAGCAGAACAATTTGCTGAGGGCTATTGAGGCG
CAACAGCATCTGTTGCAACTCACAGTCTGGGGCATCAAGCAGCTCCAGGCAAGAATCCTGGCTGTGGAAA
GATACCTAAAGGATCAACAGCTCCTGGGGATTTGGGGTTGCTCTGGAAAACTCATTTGCACCACTGCTGT
GCCTTGGAATGCTAGTTGGAGTAATAAATCTCTGGAACAGATTTGGAATCACACGACCTGGATGGAGTGG
GACAGAGAAATTAACAATTACACAAGCTTAATACACTCCTTAATTGAAGAATCGCAAAACCAGCAAGAAA
AGAATGAACAAGAATTATTGGAATTAGATAAATGGGCAAGTTTGTGGAATTGGTTTAACATAACAAATTG
GCTGTGGTATATAAAATTATTCATAATGATAGTAGGAGGCTTGGTAGGTTTAAGAATAGTTTTTGCTGTA
CTTTCTATAGTGAATAGAGTTAGGCAGGGATATTCACCATTATCGTTTCAGACCCACCTCCCAACCCCGA
GGGGACCCGACAGGCCCGAAGGAATAGAAGAAGAAGGTGGAGAGAGAGACAGAGACAGATCCATTCGATT
AGTGAACGGATCTCGACGGTATCGCCTTTAAAAGAAAAGGGGGGATTGGGGGGTACAGTGCAGGGGAAAG
AATAGTAGACATAATAGCAACAGACATACAAACTAAAGAATTACAAAAACAAATTACAAAAATTCAAAAT
TTTCGGGTTTATTACAGGGACAGCAGAGATCCAGTTTATCGATGAGTAATTCATACAAAAGGACTCGCCC
CTGCCTTGGGGAATCCCAGGGACCGTCGTTAAACTCCCACTAACGTAGAACCCAG
